>Addgene plasmid #37251 | pLK67 | addgene partial sequence | sequence record 48366 | EGFP-C 5'-CATGGTCCTGCTGGAGTTCGTG-3'
GCTTATGCTCAAGTGCATCCCGCTGTGGCGCTGCAACCGGCACGTGGAGTCGGTGGACAAGCGGCACTGT
TCGCTGCAGGCCGTGCCGGAGGAGATCTACCGCTACAGCCGCAGCCTGGAGGAGCTGCTGCTCGACGCCA
ACCAGCTGCGCGAGCTGCCCAAGCCTTTTTTCCGGCTGCTGAACTTGCGCAAGCTGGGCCTGAGCGACAA
CGAGATCCAGCGGTTGCCTCCCGAGGTGGCCAACTTCATGCAGCTGGTGGAGCTGGACGTGTCCCGGAAC
GATATCCCTGAGATCCCGGAGAGCATCAAGTTCTGCAAGGCTCTGGAGATCGCGGACTTCAGCGGGAACC
CGCCTCTCCAGGCTCCCTGATGGCTTCACTCAGCTGCGCAGCCTGGCTCACCTGGCCCTGAATGATGTGT
CTCTGCAGGCACTGCCCGGGGACGTGGGCAACCTCGCCAACCTGGTGACCCTGGAGCTCCGGGAGAACCT
GCTCAAGTCCCTGCCAGCGTCCCTGTCATTTCTGGTCAAGCTGGAACAGCTGGATCTGGGAGGCAACGAT
CTGGAAGTGCTGCCAGACACTCTGGGGGCTCTGCCCAATCTTCGGGAGCTGTGGCTTGACCGGAACCAGC
TGTCAGCACTGCCCCCGGAGCTCGGGAACCTGCGGCGCCTGGTGTGCCTGGACGTGTCGGAAAACCGGCT
GGAGGAGCTGCCTGCTGAGCTCGGCGGGCTGGTGCTGCTCACTGACCTGCTGCTGTCCCAGAACCTGCTG
CGGAGGCTGCCCGACGGCATCGGTCAGCTGAAGCAGCTATCCATCCTAAAGGTAGACCAGAATCGGCTGT
GCGAGGTGACTGAGGCCATCGGGA
