>Addgene plasmid #37251 | pLK67 | addgene partial sequence | sequence record 48367 | SV40pA-Rev
TTGCTAGGTCAGCTCTTCCTCCTCAATGCGAGCAGGCTCTATCAGCAGGTTATTGGCCTGGTCAAACGAC
ACTCCCTTGACAGAGGGCGCAGAAACCACGGCCCCCTCCTTGTCCTCCTCCTCAGTGCTGGCCTCTTCCT
CTTCAGCCCTGTTTTCCTCCTCCTCCTCTTCCTCCTCCTCCTGAGGACTACCCTCTTCCTCCTCCTCCTC
CTCCTTCTGGGCCCGAGGAGCCCAGGGTGCGTGGGGGCCATTGTGCCAGCCCCCGGGAGCCACAGGGCCC
TCCCCATCAGGCTGCATGCCCTGCAGCAGAGCCACAACGGCCTCGGGCTGGGGCAGCTTGGAGATCTTGA
AGTGCTTTTTGTAGTGAGGTGTGTCCTTGCGGATGAGCCGCTGCCTCCCGCCTGGCAGGGTCCAGGGGGC
CTCAGGCTGCCCCTCCTCGATCTCCCTGTCATCCCCGGGCAGCAGTGCGTCCTCTGCGAAATGCACCGTG
GGCTCCTGGTAGTCCTCTTCGGCGTCTTCCTCCCCGCCAGCAGTCGTGGCTTCCTGCTGGCTCCCACCCT
GTGCCTCAGCCGACGGGCCCTCGGGCTCAGCCTCAGAGACTGTGCTGGCAGATGGGCGAGAGTCTTCACT
CAGGCCAGACTCGGCACTCAGCCGCTTCTCCTCCTCTGCAGGCAAGGGCGACCCAGAGTCTGGCTGGCAA
GGGCAGGCCTCGCTCCGCCGCCCCTCGATGCTCCTCTTCATCACCTTGAGCTCGCTGGGGTGAGGTGTGG
CCCGGCGCTGTAGGCCCCGCTTCTCAGCTGCAGCTTCCTCAGCGTCCTCATCACCTATGGGGG
