>Addgene plasmid #37251 | pLK67 | addgene partial sequence | sequence record 50831 | CMV-fwd
CGTAAGCTGCTACCGGTCGCCACCATGGTGAGCAAGGGCGAGGAGCTGTTCACCGGGGTGGTGCCCATCC
TGGTCGAGCTGGACGGCGACGTAAACGGCCACAAGTTCAGCGTGTCCGGCGAGGGCGAGGGCGATGCCAC
CTACGGCAAGCTGACCCTGAAGTTCATCTGCACCACCGGCAAGCTGCCCGTGCCCTGGCCCACCCTCGTG
ACCACCCTGACCTACGGCGTGCAGTGCTTCAGCCGCTACCCCGACCACATGAAGCAGCACGACTTCTTCA
AGTCCGCCATGCCCGAAGGCTACGTCCAGGAGCGCACCATCTTCTTCAAGGACGACGGCAACTACAAGAC
CCGCGCCGAGGTGAAGTTCGAGGGCGACACCCTGGTGAACCGCATCGAGCTGAAGGGCATCGACTTCAAG
GAGGACGGCAACATCCTGGGGCACAAGCTGGAGTACAACTACAACAGCCACAACGTCTATATCATGGCCG
ACAAGCAGAAGAACGGCATCAAGGTGAACTTCAAGATCCGCCACAACATCGAGGACGGCAGCGTGCAGCT
CGCCGACCACTACCAGCAGAACACCCCCATCGGCGACGGCCCCGTGCTGCTGCCCGACAACCACTACCTG
AGCACCCAGTCCGCCCTGAGCAAAGACCCCAACGAGAAGCGCGATCACATGGTCCTGCTGGAGTTCGTGA
CCGCCGCCGGGATCACTCTCGGCATGGACGAGCTGTACAAGGGTCCGGACTCAGATCTCGAGCTCAAGCT
TATGCTCAAGTGCATCCCGCTGTGGCGCTGCAACCGGCACGT
