[The description below was written by a language model from this plasmid's Addgene catalogue record.]
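Description:
pLK67 is a mammalian expression plasmid built on the pAdLox backbone (about 4.2 kb without insert), a shuttle vector generally used to generate recombinant adenovirus through Cre/lox-mediated recombination, although it can also be transfected directly for transient expression. The record classifies it simply as a mammalian expression vector and does not provide a feature table, so the exact arrangement of lox sites, adenoviral sequences and the bacterial origin is not documented here. It is maintained in E. coli as a high-copy plasmid under ampicillin selection.

The payload is a truncated form of human Scribble (SCRIB, also known as Vartul, CRIB1 or SCRB1), a scaffold protein involved in epithelial cell polarity. The insert of roughly 2.2 kb encodes amino acids 1–728, that is, the N-terminal half of the protein, and was cloned between HindIII and MfeI sites, both of which remain intact. EGFP is fused to the N terminus of this fragment, and the fusion is driven by the CMV promoter for strong constitutive expression in mammalian cells. The listed reverse sequencing primer suggests that an SV40 polyadenylation signal lies downstream. The depositor's note "EGFP N-half" matches this design.

The associated publication examined how Scribble binds the polarity proteins Lgl2 and Vangl2 through distinct molecular domains. In that context, pLK67 is suited to domain-mapping work, in which the fluorescent tag is used to follow the localisation of the N-terminal fragment and to test which binding partners it retains compared with other Scribble constructs.
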