Addgene plasmid #37251: pLK67
Depositing lab: Ann Hubbard. Depositing organization: Johns Hopkins University and School of Medicine. Publication: Scribble associates with two polarity proteins, Lgl2 and Vangl2, via distinct molecular domains. Kallay LM, McNickle A, Brennwald PJ, Hubbard AL, Braiterman LT. J Cell Biochem. 2006 Oct 1;99(2):647-64. 10.1002/jcb.20992 PubMed 16791850.
Backbone
  Vector backbone: pAdLox GI 1488684
  Backbone size w/o insert (bp): 4224
  Vector type: Mammalian Expression
Growth in bacteria
  Bacterial resistance: Ampicillin, 100 μg/mL
  Growth temperature: 37°C
  Growth strain: DH5alpha
  Copy number: High Copy
Gene/Insert
  Gene/Insert name: Scribble (alt name: CRIB1; SCRB1; SCRIB1; Vartul)
  Species: H. sapiens (human)
  Insert size (bp): 2184
  Mutation: aa 1-728
  GenBank ID: 23513
  Entrez Gene: SCRIB (a.k.a. CRIB1, SCRB1, SCRIB1, Vartul, oSCRIB)
  Promoter: CMV
  Tag / fusion protein: EGFP (N terminal on insert)
  Cloning method: Restriction Enzyme; 5′ cloning site HindIII (not destroyed); 3′ cloning site MfeI (not destroyed)
  Sequencing primers: 5′ EGFP-C; 3′ SV40pA-Rev
Terms and licenses: Academic/Nonprofit Terms; Industry Terms: Not Available to Industry
Depositor comments: contains EGFP N-half
How to cite: pLK67 was a gift from Ann Hubbard (Addgene plasmid # 37251 ; http://n2t.net/addgene:37251 ; RRID:Addgene_37251)
